>Addgene plasmid #226647 | pAM224 | addgene full sequence | sequence record 450674 | Addgene NGS Result
ATAGGCGCCAGCAACCGCACCTGTGGCGCCGGTGATGCCGGCCACGATGCGTCCGGCGTAGAGGATCGAG
ATCTCGATCCCGCGAAATTAATACGACTCACTATAGGGGAATTGTGAGCGGATAACAATTCCCCTCTAGA
AATAATTTTGTTTAACTTTAAGAAGGAGATATACATATGGCTTCTGGAGCCGATTCAAAAGGTGATGACC
TATCAACAGCCATTCTCAAACAGAAGAACCGTCCCAATCGGTTAATTGTTGATGAAGCCATCAATGAGGA
CAACAGTGTGGTGTCCTTGTCCCAGCCCAAGATGGATGAATTGCAGTTGTTCCGAGGTGACACAGTGTTG
CTGAAAGGAAAGAAGAGACGAGAAGCTGTTTGCATCGTCCTTTCTGATGATACTTGTTCTGATGAGAAGA
TTCGGATGAATAGAGTTGTTCGGAATAACCTTCGTGTACGCCTAGGGGATGTCATCAGCATCCAGCCATG
CCCTGATGTGAAGTACGGCAAACGTATCCATGTGCTGCCCATTGATGACACAGTGGAAGGCATTACTGGT
AATCTCTTCGAGGTATACCTTAAGCCGTACTTCCTGGAAGCGTATCGACCCATCCGGAAAGGAGACATTT
TTCTTGTCCGTGGTGGGATGCGTGCTGTGGAGTTCAAAGTGGTGGAAACAGATCCTAGCCCTTATTGCAT
TGTTGCTCCAGACACAGTGATCCACTGCGAAGGGGAGCCTATCAAACGAGAGGATGAGGAAGAGTCCTTG
AATGAAGTAGGGTATGATGACATTGGTGGCTGCAGGAAGCAGCTAGCTCAGATAAAGGAGATGGTGGAAC
TGCCCCTGAGACATCCTGCCCTCTTTAAGGCAATTGGTGTGAAGCCTCCTAGAGGAATCCTGCTTTACGG
ACCTCCTGGAACAGGAAAGACCCTGATTGCTCGAGCTGTAGCAAATGAGGCTGGAGCCTTCTTCTTCTTG
ATCAATGGTCCTGAGATCATGAGCAAATTGGCTGGTGAGTCTGAGAGCAACCTTCGTAAAGCCTTTGAGG
AGGCTGAGAAGAATGCTCCTGCCATCATCTTCATTGATGAGCTAGATGCCATCGCTCCCAAAAGAGAGAA
AACTCATGGCGAGGTGGAGCGGCGCATTGTATCACAGTTGTTGACCCTCATGGATGGCCTAAAGCAGAGG
GCACATGTGATTGTTATGGCAGCAACCAACAGACCCAACAGCATTGACCCAGCTCTACGGCGATTTGGTC
GCTTTGACAGGGAGGTAGATATTGGAATTCCTGATGCTACAGGACGCTTAGAGATTCTTCAGATCCATAC
CAAGAACATGAAGCTGGCAGATGATGTGGACCTGGAACAGGTAGCCAATGAGACTCACGGGCATGTGGGT
GCTGACTTAGCAGCCCTGTGCTCAGAGGCTGCTCTGCAAGCCATCCGCAAGAAGATGGATCTCATTGACC
TAGAGGATGAGACCATTGATGCCGAGGTCATGAACTCTCTAGCAGTTACTATGGATGACTTCCGGTGGGC
CTTGAGCCAGAGTAACCCATCAGCACTGCGGGAAACCGTGGTAGAGGTGCCACAGGTAACCTGGGAAGAC
ATCGGGGGCCTAGAGGATGTCAAACGTGAGCTACAGGAGCTGGTCCAGTATCCTGTGGAGCACCCAGACA
AATTCCTGAAGTTTGGCATGACACCTTCCAAGGGAGTTCTGTTCTATGGACCTCCTGGCTGTGGGAAAAC
TTTGTTGGCCAAAGCCATTGCTAATGAATGCCAGGCCAACTTCATCTCCATCAAGGGTCCTGAGCTGCTC
ACCATGTGGTTTGGGGAGTCTGAGGCCAATGTCAGAGAAATCTTTGACAAGGCCCGCCAAGCTGCCCCCT
GTGTGCTATTCTTTGATGAGCTGGATTCGATTGCCAAGGCTCGTGGAGGTAACATTGGAGATGGTGGTGG
GGCTGCTGACCGAGTCATCAACCAGATCCTGACAGAAATGGATGGCATGTCCACAAAAAAAAATGTGTTC
ATCATTGGCGCTACCAACCGGCCTGACATCATTGATCCTGCCATCCTCAGACCTGGCCGTCTTGATCAGC
TCATCTACATCCCACTTCCTGATGAGAAGTCCCGTGTTGCCATCCTCAAGGCTAACCTGCGCAAGTCCCC
AGTTGCCAAGGATGTGGACTTGGAGTTCCTGGCTAAAATGACTAATGGCTTCTCTGGAGCTGACCTGACA
GAGATTTGCCAGCGTGCTTGCAAGCTGGCCATCCGTGAATCCATCGAGAGTGAGATTAGGCGAGAACGAG
AGAGGCAGACAAACCCATCAGCCATGGAGGTAGAAGAGGATGATCCAGTGCCTGAGATCCGTCGAGATCA
CTTTGAAGAAGCCATGCGCTTTGCGCGCCGTTCTGTCAGTGACAATGACATTCGGAAGTATGAGATGTTT
GCCCAGACCCTTCAGCAGAGTCGGGGCTTTGGCAGCTTCAGATTCCCTTCAGGGAACCAGGGTGGAGCTG
GCCCCAGTCAGGGCAGTGGAGGCGGCACAGGTGGCAGTGTATACACAGAAGACAATGATGATGACCTGTA
TGGCGTCGACAAGCTTGCGGCCGCACTCGAGCACCACCACCACCACCACTGAGATCCGGCTGCTAACAAA
GCCCGAAAGGAAGCTGAGTTGGCTGCTGCCACCGCTGAGCAATAACTAGCATAACCCCTTGGGGCCTCTA
AACGGGTCTTGAGGGGTTTTTTGCTGAAAGGAGGAACTATATCCGGATTGGCGAATGGG
[124 nt withheld, positions 2790-2913]
C
[91 nt withheld, positions 2915-3005]
A
[49 nt withheld, positions 3007-3055]
CCTTTGACGTTGGAGTCCACGTTCTTT
[37 nt withheld, positions 3083-3119]
ACCCTATCTCGGTCTATTCTTTTGATTTATAAGGGATTTTGCCGATTTCGGCCTATTGGTTAAAAAATGA
GCTGATTTAACAAAAATTTAACGCGAATTTTAACAAAATATTAACGCTTACAATTTAGGTGGCACTTTTC
GGGGAAATGTGCGCGGAACCCCTATTTGTTTATTTTTCTAAATACATTCAAATATGTATCCGCTCATGAA
TTAATTCTTAGAAAAACTCATCGAGCATCAAATGAAACTGCAATTTATTCATATCAGGATTATCAATACC
ATATTTTTGAAAAAGCCGTTTCTGTAATGAAGGAGAAAACTCACCGAGGCAGTTCCATAGGATGGCAAGA
TCCTGGTATCGGTCTGCGATTCCGACTCGTCCAACATCAATACAACCTATTAATTTCCCCTCGTCAAAAA
TAAGGTTATCAAGTGAGAAATCACCATGAGTGACGACTGAATCCGGTGAGAATGGCAAAAGTTTATGCAT
TTCTTTCCAGACTTGTTCAACAGGCCAGCCATTACGCTCGTCATCAAAATCACTCGCATCAACCAAACCG
TTATTCATTCGTGATTGCGCCTGAGCGAGACGAAATACGCGATCGCTGTTAAAAGGACAATTACAAACAG
GAATCGAATGCAACCGGCGCAGGAACACTGCCAGCGCATCAACAATATTTTCACCTGAATCAGGATATTC
TTCTAATACCTGGAATGCTGTTTTCCCGGGGATCGCAGTGGTGAGTAACCATGCATCATCAGGAGTACGG
ATAAAATGCTTGATGGTCGGAAGAGGCATAAATTCCGTCAGCCAGTTTAGTCTGACCATCTCATCTGTAA
CATCATTGGCAACGCTACCTTTGCCATGTTTCAGAAACAACTCTGGCGCATCGGGCTTCCCATACAATCG
ATAGATTGTCGCACCTGATTGCCCGACATTATCGCGAGCCCATTTATACCCATATAAATCAGCATCCATG
TTGGAATTTAATCGCGGCCTAGAGCAAGACGTTTCCCGTTGAATATGGCTCATAACACCCCTTGTATTAC
TGTTTATGTAAGCAGACAGTTTTATTGTTCATGACCAAAATCCCTTAACGTGAGTTTTCGTTCCACTGAG
CGTCAGACCCCGTAGAAAAGATCAAAGGATCTTCTTGAGATCCTTTTTTTCTGCGCGTAATCTGCTGCTT
GCAAACAAAAAAACCACCGCTACCAGCGGTGGTTTGTTTGCCGGATCAAGAGCTACCAACTCTTTTTCCG
AAGGTAACTGGCTTCAGCAGAGCGCAGATACCAAATACTGTCCTTCTAGTGTAGCCGTAGTTAGGCCACC
ACTTCAAGAACTCTGTAGCACCGCCTACATACCTCGCTCTGCTAATCCTGTTACCAGTGGCTGCTGCCAG
TGGCGATAAGTCGTGTCTTACCGGGTTGGACTCAAGACGATAGTTACCGGATAAGGCGCAGCGGTCGGGC
TGAACGGGGGGTTCGTGCACACAGCCCAGCTTGGAGCGAACGACCTACACCGAACTGAGATACCTACAGC
GTGAGCTATGAGAAAGCGCCACGCTTCCCGAAGGGAGAAAGGCGGACAGGTATCCGGTAAGCGGCAGGGT
CGGAACAGGAGAGCGCACGAGGGAGCTTCCAGGGGGAAACGCCTGGTATCTTTATAGTCCTGTCGGGTTT
CGCCACCTCTGACTTGAGCGTCGATTTTTGTGATGCTCGTCAGGGGGGCGGAGCCTATGGAAAAACGCCA
GCAACGCGGCCTTTTTACGGTTCCTGGCCTTTTGCTGGCCTTTTGCTCACATGTTCTTTCCTGCGTTATC
CCCTGATTCTGTGGATAACCGTATTACCGCCTTTGAGTGAGCTGATACCGCTCGCCGCAGCCGAACGACC
GAGCGCAGCGAGTCAGTGAGCGAGGAAGCGGAAGAGCGCCTGATGCGGTATTTTCTCCTTACGCATCTGT
GCGGTATTTCACACCGCAATGGTGCACTCTCAGTACAATCTGCTCTGATGCCGCATAGTTAAGCCAGTAT
ACACTCCGCTATCGCTACGTGACTGGGTCATGGCTGCGCCCCGACACCCGCCAACACCCGCTGACGCGCC
CTGACGGGCTTGTCTGCTCCCGGCATCCGCTTACAGACAAGCTGTGACCGTCTCCGGGAGCTGCATGTGT
CAGAGGTTTTCACCGTCATCACCGAAACGCGCGAGGCAGCTGCGGTAAAGCTCATCAGCGTGGTCGTGAA
GCGATTCACAGATGTCTGCCTGTTCATCCGCGTCCAGCTCGTTGAGTTTCTCCAGAAGCGTTAATGTCTG
GCTTCTGATAAAGCGGGCCATGTTAAGGGCGGTTTTTTCCTGTTTGGTCACTGATGCCTCCGTGTAAGGG
GGATTTCTGTTCATGGGGGTAATGATACCGATGAAACGAGAGAGGATGCTCACGATACGGGTTACTGATG
ATGAACATGCCCGGTTACTGGAACGTTGTGAGGGTAAACAACTGGCGGTATGGATGCGGCGGGACCAGAG
AAAAATCACTCAGGGTCAATGCCAGCGCTTCGTTAATACAGATGTAGGTGTTCCACAGGGTAGCCAGCAG
CATCCTGCGATGCAGATCCGGAACATAATGGTGCAGGGCGCTGACTTCCGCGTTTCCAGACTTTACGAAA
CACGGAAACCGAAGACCATTCATGTTGTTGCTCAGGTCGCAGACGTTTTGCAGCAGCAGTCGCTTCACGT
TCGCTCGCGTATCGGTGATTCATTCTGCTAACCAGTAAGGCAACCCCGCCAGCCTAGCCGGGTCCTCAAC
GACAGGAGCACGATCATGCGCACCCGTGGGGCCGCCATGCCGGCGATAATGGCCTGCTTCTCGCCGAAAC
GTTTGGTGGCGGGACCAGTGACGAAGGCTTGAGCGAGGGCGTGCAAGATTCCGAATACCGCAAGCGACAG
GCCGATCATCGTCGCGCTCCAGCGAAAGCGGTCCTCGCCGAAAATGACCCAGAGCGCTGCCGGCACCTGT
CCTACGAGTTGCATGATAAAGAAGACAGTCATAAGTGCGGCGACGATAGTCATGCCCCGCGCCCACCGGA
AGGAGCTGACTGGGTTGAAGGCTCTCAAGGGCATCGGTCGAGATCCCGGTGCCTAATGAGTGAGCTAACT
TACATTAATTGCGTTGCGCTCACTGCCCGCTTTCCAGTCGGGAAACCTGTCGTGCCAGCTGCATTAATGA
ATCGGCCAACGCGCGGGGAGAGGCGGTTTGCGTATTGGGCGCCAGGGTGGTTTTTCTTTTCACCAGTGAG
ACGGGCAACAGCTGATTGCCCTTCACCGCCTGGCCCTGAGAGAGTTGCAGCAAGCGGTCCACGCTGGTTT
GCCCCAGCAGGCGAAAATCCTGTTTGATGGTGGTTAACGGCGGGATATAACATGAGCTGTCTTCGGTATC
GTCGTATCCCACTACCGAGATATCCGCACCAACGCGCAGCCCGGACTCGGTAATGGCGCGCATTGCGCCC
AGCGCCATCTGATCGTTGGCAACCAGCATCGCAGTGGGAACGATGCCCTCATTCAGCATTTGCATGGTTT
GTTGAAAACCGGACATGGCACTCCAGTCGCCTTCCCGTTCCGCTATCGGCTGAATTTGATTGCGAGTGAG
ATATTTATGCCAGCCAGCCAGACGCAGACGCGCCGAGACAGAACTTAATGGGCCCGCTAACAGCGCGATT
TGCTGGTGACCCAATGCGACCAGATGCTCCACGCCCAGTCGCGTACCGTCTTCATGGGAGAAAATAATAC
TGTTGATGGGTGTCTGGTCAGAGACATCAAGAAATAACGCCGGAACATTAGTGCAGGCAGCTTCCACAGC
AATGGCATCCTGGTCATCCAGCGGATAGTTAATGATCAGCCCACTGACGCGTTGCGCGAGAAGATTGTGC
ACCGCCGCTTTACAGGCTTCGACGCCGCTTCGTTCTACCATCGACACCACCACGCTGGCACCCAGTTGAT
CGGCGCGAGATTTAATCGCCGCGACAATTTGCGACGGCGCGTGCAGGGCCAGACTGGAGGTGGCAACGCC
AATCAGCAACGACTGTTTGCCCGCCAGTTGTTGTGCCACGCGGTTGGGAATGTAATTCAGCTCCGCCATC
GCCGCTTCCACTTTTTCCCGCGTTTTCGCAGAAACGTGGCTGGCCTGGTTCACCACGCGGGAAACGGTCT
GATAAGAGACACCGGCATACTCTGCGACATCGTATAACGTTACTGGTTTCACATTCACCACCCTGAATTG
ACTCTCTTCCGGGCGCTATCATGCCATACCGCGAAAGGTTTTGCGCCATTCGATGGTGTCCGGGATCTCG
ACGCTCTCCCTTATGCGACTCCTGCATTAGGAAGCAGCCCAGTAGTAGGTTGAGGCCGTTGAGCACCGCC
GCCGCAAGGAATGGTGCATGCAAGGAGATGGCGCCCAACAGTCCCCCGGCCACGGGGCCTGCCACCATAC
CCACGCCGAAACAAGCGCTCATGAGCCCGAAGTGGCGAGCCCGATCTTCCCCATCGGTGATGTCGGCGAT
Features (pLannotate 1.2.2; 19 found; start..end, strand, type, name):
     89..107     +  promoter       T7 promoter: promoter for bacteriophage T7 RNA polymerase
    108..132     +  protein_bind   lac operator: The lac repressor binds to the lac operator to inhibit transcription in E. coli. This inhibition can be relieved by adding lactose or isopropyl-β-D-thiogalactopyranoside (IPTG). lac repressor encoded by lacI
    147..169     +  RBS            RBS: efficient ribosome binding site from bacteriophage T7 gene 10 (Olins and Rangwala, 1989)
    177..2594    +  CDS            VCP: TERA_HUMAN - Experimental evidence at protein level: Swiss-Prot protein existence level 1. Necessary for the fragmentation of Golgi stacks during mitosis and for their reassembly after mitosis. Involved in the formation of the transitional endoplasmic reticulum (tER). The transfer of membranes from the endoplasmic reticulum to the Golgi apparatus occurs via 50-70 nm transition vesicles which derive from part-rough, part-smooth transitional elements of the endoplasmic reticulum (tER). Vesicle budding from the tER is an ATP-dependent process. The ternary complex containing UFD1, VCP and NPLOC4 b
   2622..2639    +  CDS            9xHis (fragment): 9xHis affinity tag
   2649..2698    +  CDS            SET1 (fragment): solubility-enhancement tag derived from T7 phage gene 10B
   2706..2753    +  terminator     T7 terminator: transcription terminator for bacteriophage T7 RNA polymerase
   2790..3218    +  rep_origin     f1 ori (sequence partly withheld): f1 bacteriophage origin of replication; arrow indicates direction of (+) strand synthesis
   3271..3328    +  promoter       AmpR promoter (fragment): bla
   3337..4152    -  CDS            KanR: aminoglycoside phosphotransferase; aph(3')-Ia; confers resistance to kanamycin in bacteria or G418 (Geneticin®) in eukaryotes
   4274..4862    +  rep_origin     ori: high-copy-number ColE1/pMB1/pBR322/pUC origin of replication
   5048..5187    -  misc_feature   bom: basis of mobility region from pBR322
   5289..5480    -  CDS            rop: Rop protein, which maintains plasmids at low copy number; rop
   5497..5877    +  CDS            YPB1_ECOLX: Protein predicted: Swiss-Prot protein existence level 4. From Escherichia coli.
   5949..6240    -  CDS            TcR (fragment): tetracycline efflux protein; tet; confers resistance to tetracycline
   6255..6276    -  protein_bind   CAP binding site: CAP binding activates transcription in the presence of cAMP. E. coli catabolite activator protein
   6289..7371    -  CDS            lacI: lac repressor; lacI; The lac repressor binds to the lac operator to inhibit transcription in E. coli. This inhibition can be relieved by adding lactose or isopropyl-β-D-thiogalactopyranoside (IPTG).
   7372..7449    -  promoter       lacI promoter: lacI
   7457..67      -  CDS            TcR (fragment) (across the origin): tetracycline efflux protein; tet; confers resistance to tetracycline
