[The description below was written by a language model from this plasmid's Addgene catalogue record and pLannotate feature annotations shown in this document.]
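Description:
pAM224 is a bacterial expression plasmid built on the pET24b backbone that encodes human p97 (VCP, also known as CDC48 or TERA) carrying a T262A point mutation and a C-terminal hexahistidine tag. The full sequence record is 7,669 nt. The plasmid replicates in E. coli through a ColE1/pBR322-type origin and is selected with kanamycin via an aminoglycoside phosphotransferase gene. The backbone also carries the bom and rop elements, an f1 phage origin and residual tetracycline-resistance gene fragments inherited from pBR322. The catalogue lists it as high copy, although the rop gene is generally associated with copy-number restraint.

Expression follows the standard pET arrangement. A T7 promoter immediately followed by a lac operator drives the VCP coding sequence, with translation initiated from the strong phage T7 gene 10 ribosome binding site and transcription ended by the T7 terminator. A plasmid-borne lacI gene with its own promoter supplies lac repressor, so transcription stays off until induction with IPTG in a host that provides T7 RNA polymerase. The annotation's short "9xHis fragment" just downstream of the VCP reading frame is 18 nt long, which corresponds to the six-histidine tag described in the catalogue. The small "SET1 fragment" call that follows is probably an automated match to vector sequence before the terminator, not a deliberate fusion partner.

The His tag allows affinity purification of the recombinant AAA+ ATPase. The associated publication examines how multisystem proteinopathy mutations in p97 affect binding of the NPLOC4-UFD1L cofactor and substrate processing, so the construct most likely serves to produce mutant p97 for in vitro biochemical comparison with the wild-type enzyme. The record does not state the specific role of T262A.
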