Addgene plasmid #226647: pAM224
Purpose: pET24b-p97-T262A-His6
Depositing lab: Andreas Martin. Depositing organization: University of California, Berkeley. Publication: Multisystem Proteinopathy Mutations in VCP/p97 Increase NPLOC4.UFD1L Binding and Substrate Processing. Blythe EE, Gates SN, Deshaies RJ, Martin A. Structure. 2019 Dec 3;27(12):1820-1829.e4. doi: 10.1016/j.str.2019.09.011. Epub 2019 Oct 14. PubMed 31623962.
Backbone
  Vector backbone: pET24b
  Vector type: Bacterial Expression
Growth in bacteria
  Bacterial resistance: Kanamycin, 50 μg/mL
  Growth temperature: 37°C
  Growth strain: DH5alpha
  Copy number: High Copy
Gene/Insert
  Gene/Insert name: p97
  Species: H. sapiens (human)
  Mutation: T262A
  Entrez Gene: VCP (a.k.a. CDC48, FTDALS6, TERA, p97)
  Tag / fusion protein: His (C terminal on insert)
Terms and licenses: Academic/Nonprofit Terms; Industry Terms: Not Available to Industry
How to cite: pAM224 was a gift from Andreas Martin (Addgene plasmid # 226647 ; http://n2t.net/addgene:226647 ; RRID:Addgene_226647)
